>Addgene plasmid #41911 | pHAGE DN Cullin1 | addgene full sequence | sequence record 360148 | Addgene NGS Result
CGTTACATAACTTACGGTAAATGGCCCGCCTGGCTGACCGCCCAACGACCCCCGCCCATTGACGTCAATA
ATGACGTATGTTCCCATAGTAACGCCAATAGGGACTTTCCATTGACGTCAATGGGTGGAGTATTTACGGT
AAACTGCCCACTTGGCAGTACATCAAGTGTATCATATGCCAAGTACGCCCCCTATTGACGTCAATGACGG
TAAATGGCCCGCCTGGCATTATGCCCAGTACATGACCTTATGGGACTTTCCTACTTGGCAGTACATCTAC
GTATTAGTCATCGCTATTACCATGGTGATGCGGTTTTGGCAGTACATCAATGGGCGTGGATAGCGGTTTG
ACTCACGGGGATTTCCAAGTCTCCACCCCATTGACGTCAATGGGAGTTTGTTTTGGCACCAAAATCAACG
GGACTTTCCAAAATGTCGTAACAACTCCGCCCCATTGACGCAAATGGGCGGTAGGCGTGTACGGTGGGAG
GTCTATATAAGCAGAGCTCGTTTAGTGAACCGTCAGATCGCCTGGAGACGCCATCCACGCTGTTTTGACC
TCCATAGAAGACACCGGCGGCCGATCCACCATGTCGTCAACCCGGAGCCAGAACCCCCACGGCCTGAAGC
AGATTGGCCTGGACCAGATCTGGGACGACCTCAGAGCCGGCATCCAGCAGGTGTACACACGGCAGAGCAT
GGCCAAGTCCAGATATATGGAGCTCTACACTCATGTTTATAACTACTGTACTAGTGTTCACCAGTCAAAC
CAAGCACGAGGAGCTGGAGTTCCTCCTTCTAAGTCGAAAAAGGGGCAGACACCTGGAGGAGCTCAGTTTG
TTGGCCTGGAATTATATAAACGACTTAAGGAATTTTTGAAGAATTACTTGACAAATCTTCTTAAGGATGG
AGAAGATTTGATGGATGAGAGTGTACTGAAATTCTACACTCAACAATGGGAAGATTATCGATTTTCAAGC
AAAGTGCTGAATGGAATTTGTGCCTACCTCAATAGACATTGGGTTCGCCGTGAATGTGACGAAGGACGAA
AAGGAATATATGAAATCTATTCGCTTGCATTGGTGACTTGGAGAGACTGTCTGTTCAGGCCACTGAATAA
ACAGGTAACAAATGCTGTTTTAAAGCTGATTGAAAAGGAAAGGAATGGTGAAACCATCAATACAAGATTG
ATTAGTGGAGTTGTACAGTCTTACGTGGAATTGGGGCTGAATGAAGATGATGCATTTGCAAAGGGCCCTA
CGTTAACAGTGTATAAAGAATCCTTTGAATCTCAATTTTTGGCTGACACAGAGAGATTTTATACCAGAGA
GAGTACTGAATTCTTGCAGCAGAACCCAGTTACTGAATATATGAAAAAGGCAGAGGCTCGTCTGCTTGAG
GAACAACGAAGAGTTCAGGTTTACCTTCATGAAAGCACACAAGATGAATTAGCAAGGAAATGTGAACAAG
TCCTCATTGAAAAACACTTGGAAATTTTCCACACAGAATTTCAGAATTTATTGGATGCTGACAAAAATGA
AGATTTGGGACGCATGTATAATCTTGTATCTAGAATCCAGGATGGCCTAGGAGAATTGAAAAAACTGTTG
GAGACACACATTCATAATCAGGGTCTTGCAGCCATTGAAAAGTGTGGAGAAGCTGCTTTAAATGACCCCA
AAATGTATGTACAGACAGTGCTTGATGTTCATAAAAAATACAATGCCCTGGTAATGTCTGCATTCAACAA
TGACGCTGGCTTTGTGGCTGCTCTTGATAAGGCTTGTGGTCGCTTCATAAACAACAACGCGGTTACCAAG
ATGGCCCAATCATCCAGTAAATCCCCTGAGTTGCTGGCTCGATACTGTGACTCCTTGTTGAAGAAAAGTT
CCAAGAACCCAGAGGAGGCAGAACTAGAAGACACACTCAATCAAGTGATGGTTGTCTAAGCGGCCCGATA
GATCCTAATCAACCTCTGGATTACAAAATTTGTGAAAGATTGACTGGTATTCTTAACTATGTTGCTCCTT
TTACGCTATGTGGATACGCTGCTTTAATGCCTTTGTATCATGCTATTGCTTCCCGTATGGCTTTCATTTT
CTCCTCCTTGTATAAATCCTGGTTGCTGTCTCTTTATGAGGAGTTGTGGCCCGTTGTCAGGCAACGTGGC
GTGGTGTGCACTGTGTTTGCTGACGCAACCCCCACTGGTTGGGGCATTGCCACCACCTGTCAGCTCCTTT
CCGGGACTTTCGCTTTCCCCCTCCCTATTGCCACGGCGGAACTCATCGCCGCCTGCCTTGCCCGCTGCTG
GACAGGGGCTCGGCTGTTGGGCACTGACAATTCCGTGGTGTTGTCGGGGAAATCATCGTCCTTTCCTTGG
CTGCTCGCCTGTGTTGCCACCTGGATTCTGCGCGGGACGTCCTTCTGCTACGTCCCTTCGGCCCTCAATC
CAGCGGACCTTCCTTCCCGCGGCCTGCTGCCGGCTCTGCGGCCTCTTCCGCGTCTTCGCCTTCGCCCTCA
GACGAGTCGGATCTCCCTTTGGGCCGCCTCCCCGCCTGAGATCCTTTAAGACCAATGACTTACAAGGCAG
CTGTAGATCTTAGCCACTTTTTAAAAGAAAAGGGGGGACTGGAAGGGCTAATTCACTCCCAACGAAGACA
AGATCTGCTTTTTGCTTGTACTGGGTCTCTCTGGTTAGACCAGATCTGAGCCTGGGAGCTCTCTGGCTAA
CTAGGGAACCCACTGCTTAAGCCTCAATAAAGCTTGCCTTGAGTGCTTCAAGTAGTGTGTGCCCGTCTGT
TGTGTGACTCTGGTAACTAGAGATCCCTCAGACCCTTTTAGTCAGTGTGGAAAATCTCTAGCAGTAGTAG
TTCATGTCATCTTATTATTCAGTATTTATAACTTGCAAAGAAATGAATATCAGAGAGTGAGAGGCCCGGG
TTAATTAAGGAAAGGGCTAGATCATTCTTGAAGACGAAAGGGCCTCGTGATACGCCTATTTTTATAGGTT
AATGTCATGATAATAATGGTTTCTTAGACGTCAGGTGGCACTTTTCGGGGAAATGTGCGCGGAACCCCTA
TTTGTTTATTTTTCTAAATACATTCAAATATGTATCCGCTCATGAGACAATAACCCTGATAAATGCTTCA
ATAATATTGAAAAAGGAAGAGTATGAGTATTCAACATTTCCGTGTCGCCCTTATTCCCTTTTTTGCGGCA
TTTTGCCTTCCTGTTTTTGCTCACCCAGAAACGCTGGTGAAAGTAAAAGATGCTGAAGATCAGTTGGGTG
CACGAGTGGGTTACATCGAACTGGATCTCAACAGCGGTAAGATCCTTGAGAGTTTTCGCCCCGAAGAACG
TTTTCCAATGATGAGCACTTTTAAAGTTCTGCTATGTGGCGCGGTATTATCCCGTGTTGACGCCGGGCAA
GAGCAACTCGGTCGCCGCATACACTATTCTCAGAATGACTTGGTTGAGTACTCACCAGTCACAGAAAAGC
ATCTTACGGATGGCATGACAGTAAGAGAATTATGCAGTGCTGCCATAACCATGAGTGATAACACTGCGGC
CAACTTACTTCTGACAACGATCGGAGGACCGAAGGAGCTAACCGCTTTTTTGCACAACATGGGGGATCAT
GTAACTCGCCTTGATCGTTGGGAACCGGAGCTGAATGAAGCCATACCAAACGACGAGCGTGACACCACGA
TGCCTGTAGCAATGGCAACAACGTTGCGCAAACTATTAACTGGCGAACTACTTACTCTAGCTTCCCGGCA
ACAATTAATAGACTGGATGGAGGCGGATAAAGTTGCAGGACCACTTCTGCGCTCGGCCCTTCCGGCTGGC
TGGTTTATTGCTGATAAATCTGGAGCCGGTGAGCGTGGGTCTCGCGGTATCATTGCAGCACTGGGGCCAG
ATGGTAAGCCCTCCCGTATCGTAGTTATCTACACGACGGGGAGTCAGGCAACTATGGATGAACGAAATAG
ACAGATCGCTGAGATAGGTGCCTCACTGATTAAGCATTGGTAACTGTCAGACCAAGTTTACTCATATATA
CTTTAGATTGATTTAAAACTTCATTTTTAATTTAAAAGGATCTAGGTGAAGATCCTTTTTGATAATCTCA
TGACCAAAATCCCTTAACGTGAGTTTTCGTTCCACTGAGCGTCAGACCCCGTAGAAAAGATCAAAGGATC
TTCTTGAGATCCTTTTTTTCTGCGCGTAATCTGCTGCTTGCAAACAAAAAAACCACCGCTACCAGCGGTG
GTTTGTTTGCCGGATCAAGAGCTACCAACTCTTTTTCCGAAGGTAACTGGCTTCAGCAGAGCGCAGATAC
CAAATACTGTTCTTCTAGTGTAGCCGTAGTTAGGCCACCACTTCAAGAACTCTGTAGCACCGCCTACATA
CCTCGCTCTGCTAATCCTGTTACCAGTGGCTGCTGCCAGTGGCGATAAGTCGTGTCTTACCGGGTTGGAC
TCAAGACGATAGTTACCGGATAAGGCGCAGCGGTCGGGCTGAACGGGGGGTTCGTGCACACAGCCCAGCT
TGGAGCGAACGACCTACACCGAACTGAGATACCTACAGCGTGAGCTATGAGAAAGCGCCACGCTTCCCGA
AGGGAGAAAGGCGGACAGGTATCCGGTAAGCGGCAGGGTCGGAACAGGAGAGCGCACGAGGGAGCTTCCA
GGGGGAAACGCCTGGTATCTTTATAGTCCTGTCGGGTTTCGCCACCTCTGACTTGAGCGTCGATTTTTGT
GATGCTCGTCAGGGGGGCGGAGCCTATGGAAAAACGCCAGCAACGCGGCCTTTTTACGGTTCCTGGCCTT
TTGCTGGCCTTTTGCTCACATGTTCTTTCCTGCGTTATCCCCTGATTCTGTGGATAACCGTATTACCGCC
TTTGAGTGAGCTGATACCGCTCGCCGCAGCCGAACGACCGAGCGCAGCGAGTCAGTGAGCGAGGAAGCGG
AAGAGCGCCCAATACGCAAACCGCCTCTCCCCGCGCGTTGGCCGATTCATTAATGCAGCAAGCTCATGGC
TGACTAATTTTTTTTATTTATGCAGAGGCCGAGGCCGCCTCGGCCTCTGAGCTATTCCAGAAGTAGTGAG
GAGGCTTTTTTGGAGGCCTAGGCTTTTGCAAAAAGCTCCCCGTGGCACGACAGGTTTCCCGACTGGAAAG
CGGGCAGTGAGCGCAACGCAATTAATGTGAGTTAGCTCACTCATTAGGCACCCCAGGCTTTACACTTTAT
GCTTCCGGCTCGTATGTTGTGTGGAATTGTGAGCGGATAACAATTTCACACAGGAAACAGCTATGACATG
ATTACGAATTTCACAAATAAAGCATTTTTTTCACTGCATTCTAGTTGTGGTTTGTCCAAACTCATCAATG
TATCTTATCATGTCTGGATCAACTGGATAACTCAAGCTAACCAAAATCATCCCAAACTTCCCACCCCATA
CCCTATTACCACTGCCAATTACCTGTGGTTTCATTTACTCTAAACCTGTGATTCCTCTGAATTATTTTCA
TTTTAAAGAAATTGTATTTGTTAAATATGTACTACAAACTTAGTAGTTGGAAGGGCTAATTCACTCCCAA
AGAAGACAAGATATCCTTGATCTGTGGATCTACCACACACAAGGCTACTTCCCTGATTAGCAGAACTACA
CACCAGGGCCAGGGGTCAGATATCCACTGACCTTTGGATGGTGCTACAAGCTAGTACCAGTTGAGCCAGA
TAAGGTAGAAGAGGCCAATAAAGGAGAGAACACCAGCTTGTTACACCCTGTGAGCCTGCATGGGATGGAT
GACCCGGAGAGAGAAGTGTTAGAGTGGAGGTTTGACAGCCGCCTAGCATTTCATCACGTGGCCCGAGAGC
TGCATCCGGAGTACTTCAAGAACTGCTGATATCGAGCTTGCTACAAGGGACTTTCCGCTGGGGACTTTCC
AGGGAGGCGTGGCCTGGGCGGGACTGGGGAGTGGCGAGCCCTCAGATCCTGCATATAAGCAGCTGCTTTT
TGCCTGTACTGGGTCTCTCTGGTTAGACCAGATCTGAGCCTGGGAGCTCTCTGGCTAACTAGGGAACCCA
CTGCTTAAGCCTCAATAAAGCTTGCCTTGAGTGCTTCAAGTAGTGTGTGCCCGTCTGTTGTGTGACTCTG
GTAACTAGAGATCCCTCAGACCCTTTTAGTCAGTGTGGAAAATCTCTAGCAGTGGCGCCCGAACAGGGAC
TTGAAAGCGAAAGGGAAACCAGAGGAGCTCTCTCGACGCAGGACTCGGCTTGCTGAAGCGCGCACGGCAA
GAGGCGAGGGGCGGCGACTGGTGAGTACGCCAAAAATTTTGACTAGCGGAGGCTAGAAGGAGAGAGATGG
GTGCGAGAGCGTCAGTATTAAGCGGGGGAGAATTAGATCGCGATGGGAAAAAATTCGGTTAAGGCCAGGG
GGAAAGAAAAAATATAAATTAAAACATATAGTATGGGCAAGCAGGGAGCTAGAACGATTCGCAGTTAATC
CTGGCCTGTTAGAAACATCAGAAGGCTGTAGACAAATACTGGGACAGCTACAACCATCCCTTCAGACAGG
ATCAGAAGAACTTAGATCATTATATAATACAGTAGCAACCCTCTATTGTGTGCATCAAAGGATAGAGATA
AAAGACACCAAGGAAGCTTTAGACAAGATAGAGGAAGAGCAAAACAAAAGTAAGACCACCGCACAGCAAG
CGGCCGGCCGCTGATCTTCAGACCTGGAGGAGGAGATATGAGGGACAATTGGAGAAGTGAATTATATAAA
TATAAAGTAGTAAAAATTGAACCATTAGGAGTAGCACCCACCAAGGCAAAGAGAAGAGTGGTGCAGAGAG
AAAAAAGAGCAGTGGGAATAGGAGCTTTGTTCCTTGGGTTCTTGGGAGCAGCAGGAAGCACTATGGGCGC
AGCGTCAATGACGCTGACGGTACAGGCCAGACAATTATTGTCTGGTATAGTGCAGCAGCAGAACAATTTG
CTGAGGGCTATTGAGGCGCAACAGCATCTGTTGCAACTCACAGTCTGGGGCATCAAGCAGCTCCAGGCAA
GAATCCTGGCTGTGGAAAGATACCTAAAGGATCAACAGCTCCTGGGGATTTGGGGTTGCTCTGGAAAACT
CATTTGCACCACTGCTGTGCCTTGGAATGCTAGTTGGAGTAATAAATCTCTGGAACAGATTTGGAATCAC
ACGACCTGGATGGAGTGGGACAGAGAAATTAACAATTACACAAGCTTAATACACTCCTTAATTGAAGAAT
CGCAAAACCAGCAAGAAAAGAATGAACAAGAATTATTGGAATTAGATAAATGGGCAAGTTTGTGGAATTG
GTTTAACATAACAAATTGGCTGTGGTATATAAAATTATTCATAATGATAGTAGGAGGCTTGGTAGGTTTA
AGAATAGTTTTTGCTGTACTTTCTATAGTGAATAGAGTTAGGCAGGGATATTCACCATTATCGTTTCAGA
CCCACCTCCCAACCCCGAGGGGACCCGACAGGCCCGAAGGAATAGAAGAAGAAGGTGGAGAGAGAGACAG
AGACAGATCCATTCGATTAGTGAACGGATCTCGACGGTATCGCCGAATTCACAAATGGCAGTATTCATCC
ACAATTTTAAAAGAAAAGGGGGGATTGGGGGGTACAGTGCAGGGGAAAGAATAGTAGACATAATAGCAAC
AGACATACAAACTAAAGAATTACAAAAACAAATTACAAAAATTCAAAATTTTCGGGTTTATTACAGGGAC
AGCAGAGATCCAGTTTGGACTAGTGGAGTTCCG
Features (pLannotate 1.2.2; 23 found; start..end, strand, type, name):
      1..304     +  enhancer       CMV enhancer: human cytomegalovirus immediate early enhancer
    305..508     +  promoter       CMV promoter: human cytomegalovirus (CMV) immediate early promoter
    591..1946    +  CDS            CUL1 (fragment): CUL1_HUMAN - Experimental evidence at protein level: Swiss-Prot protein existence level 1. Core component of multiple cullin-RING-based SCF (SKP1-CUL1- F-box protein) E3 ubiquitin-protein ligase complexes, which mediate the ubiquitination of proteins involved in cell cycle progression, signal transduction and transcription. SCF complexes and ARIH1 collaborate in tandem to mediate ubiquitination of target proteins (PubMed:27565346). In the SCF complex, serves as a rigid scaffold that organizes the SKP1- F-box protein and RBX1 subunits. May contribute to catalysis through positioning of the subs
   1967..2555    +  misc_feature   WPRE: woodchuck hepatitis virus posttranscriptional regulatory element
   2563..2628    +  CDS            nef (fragment): NEF_HV1Z2 - Experimental evidence at protein level: Swiss-Prot protein existence level 1. Extracellular Nef protein targets CD4(+) T-lymphocytes for apoptosis by interacting with CXCR4 surface receptors. From Human immunodeficiency virus type 1 group M subtype D (isolate Z2/CDC-Z34) (HIV-1).
   2630..2863    +  LTR            3' LTR (ΔU3): self-inactivating 3' long terminal repeat (LTR) from HIV-1
   3068..3172    +  promoter       AmpR promoter: bla
   3173..4033    +  CDS            AmpR: β-lactamase; bla; confers resistance to ampicillin, carbenicillin, and related antibiotics
   4204..4792    +  rep_origin     ori: high-copy-number ColE1/pMB1/pBR322/pUC origin of replication
   4975..5029    +  CDS            lacI (fragment): lac repressor; lacI; The lac repressor binds to the lac operator to inhibit transcription in E. coli. This inhibition can be relieved by adding lactose or isopropyl-β-D-thiogalactopyranoside (IPTG).
   5035..5128    +  rep_origin     SV40 ori (fragment): SV40 origin of replication
   5153..5190    +  CDS            lacI (fragment): lac repressor; lacI; The lac repressor binds to the lac operator to inhibit transcription in E. coli. This inhibition can be relieved by adding lactose or isopropyl-β-D-thiogalactopyranoside (IPTG).
   5203..5224    +  protein_bind   CAP binding site: CAP binding activates transcription in the presence of cAMP. E. coli catabolite activator protein
   5239..5269    +  promoter       lac promoter: promoter for the E. coli lac operon
   5277..5293    +  protein_bind   lac operator: The lac repressor binds to the lac operator to inhibit transcription in E. coli. This inhibition can be relieved by adding lactose or isopropyl-β-D-thiogalactopyranoside (IPTG). lac repressor encoded by lacI
   5327..5410    +  polyA_signal   SV40 poly(A) signal (fragment): SV40 polyadenylation signal
   5577..5906    +  CDS            nef (fragment): NEF_HV1BR - Experimental evidence at protein level: Swiss-Prot protein existence level 1. Extracellular Nef protein targets CD4(+) T-lymphocytes for apoptosis by interacting with CXCR4 surface receptors (PubMed:14990729). From Human immunodeficiency virus type 1 group M subtype B (isolate BRU/LAI) (HIV-1).
   5954..6211    +  LTR            5' LTR (truncated): truncated 5' long terminal repeat (LTR) from HIV-1
   6258..6383    +  misc_feature   HIV-1 Ψ: packaging signal of human immunodeficiency virus type 1
   6367..6705    +  CDS            HIV-1 gag (fragment): gag protein from human immunodeficiency virus 1; gag
   6880..7113    +  misc_feature   RRE: The Rev response element (RRE) of HIV-1 allows for Rev-dependent mRNA export from the nucleus to the cytoplasm.
   7490..7590    +  CDS            Rev (fragment): human immunodeficiency virus 1 (HIV-1) Rev protein; rev; enhances nuclear export of unspliced and incompletely spliced viral mRNAs
   7635..7752    +  misc_feature   cPPT/CTS: central polypurine tract and central termination sequence of HIV-1
