[The description below was written by a language model from this plasmid's Addgene catalogue record and pLannotate feature annotations shown in this document.]
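Description:
pHAGE DN Cullin1 is an HIV-1-based, self-inactivating lentiviral transfer vector built on the pHAGE backbone for expressing a dominant-negative form of human Cullin 1 (CUL1) in mammalian cells. It is propagated in E. coli through a high-copy ColE1/pUC-type origin and selected with ampicillin via the β-lactamase gene. The recombination-prone LTR repeats explain the use of a stabilising strain such as Stbl3. The sequenced record is about 7.8 kb, slightly below the nominal 8 kb given for the empty backbone, so that catalogue figure should be treated as approximate.

The viral portion runs from a 5' LTR (annotated as truncated, with upstream nef-derived sequence) through the Ψ packaging signal, a gag fragment, the Rev response element and the cPPT/CTS. These elements support genome packaging, Rev-dependent nuclear export and efficient transduction. Downstream, the CMV enhancer and promoter drive the CUL1 open reading frame, followed by a WPRE to enhance transcript expression and a ΔU3 3' LTR that inactivates viral promoter activity after integration.

The CUL1 feature is annotated as a fragment of roughly 1.35 kb, much shorter than the full-length coding sequence. This is consistent with a truncated cullin serving as the dominant negative, though the record does not state the exact truncation boundaries or mechanism. No epitope tag, fluorescent reporter or mammalian selection marker appears in the annotation. Based on the associated publication, the construct is used to interfere with SCF/cullin-RING ligase activity so that substrates of these ubiquitin ligases can be identified.
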