Addgene plasmid #41911: pHAGE DN Cullin1
Depositing lab: Stephen Elledge. Depositing organization: Harvard Medical School. Publication: Global identification of modular cullin-RING ligase substrates. Emanuele MJ, Elia AE, Xu Q, Thoma CR, Izhar L, Leng Y, Guo A, Chen YN, Rush J, Hsu PW, Yen HC, Elledge SJ. Cell. 2011 Oct 14;147(2):459-74. doi: 10.1016/j.cell.2011.09.019. Epub 2011 Sep 29. PubMed 21963094.
Backbone
  Vector backbone: pHAGE
  Backbone size w/o insert (bp): 8000
  Vector type: Lentiviral
Growth in bacteria
  Bacterial resistance: Ampicillin, 100 μg/mL
  Growth temperature: 37°C
  Growth strain: Stbl3
  Copy number: High Copy
Gene/Insert
  Gene/Insert name: CUL1 (alt name: ENSG00000055130)
  Species: H. sapiens (human)
  GenBank ID: NM_003592.2
  Entrez Gene: CUL1
  Promoter: CMV
  Cloning method: Unknown
  Sequencing primers: 5′ CMV-F
Terms and licenses: Academic/Nonprofit Terms; Industry Terms: Not Available to Industry
How to cite: pHAGE DN Cullin1 was a gift from Stephen Elledge (Addgene plasmid # 41911 ; http://n2t.net/addgene:41911 ; RRID:Addgene_41911)
