>Addgene plasmid #41911 | pHAGE DN Cullin1 | addgene partial sequence | sequence record 62687 | CMV-F 5'-CGCAAATGGGCGGTAGGCGTG-3'
AGCAGAGCTCGTTTAGTGAACCGTCAGATCGCCTGGAGACGCCATCCACGCTGTTTTGACCTCCATAGAA
GACACCGGCGGCCGATCCACCATGTCGTCAACCCGGAGCCAGAACCCCCACGGCCTGAAGCAGATTGGCC
TGGACCAGATCTGGGACGACCTCAGAGCCGGCATCCAGCAGGTGTACACACGGCAGAGCATGGCCAAGTC
CAGATATATGGAGCTCTACACTCATGTTTATAACTACTGTACTAGTGTTCACCAGTCAAACCAAGCACGA
GGAGCTGGAGTTCCTCCTTCTAAGTCGAAAAAGGGGCAGACACCTGGAGGAGCTCAGTTTGTTGGCCTGG
AATTATATAAACGACTTAAGGAATTTTTGAAGAATTACTTGACAAATCTTCTTAAGGATGGAGAAGATTT
GATGGATGAGAGTGTACTGAAATTCTACACTCAACAATGGGAAGATTATCGATTTTCAAGCAAAGTGCTG
AATGGAATTTGTGCCTACCTCAATAGACATTGGGTTCGCCGTGAATGTGACGAAGGACGAAAAGGAATAT
ATGAAATCTATTCGCTTGCATTGGTGACTTGGAGAGACTGTCTGTTCAGGCCACTGAATAAACAGGTAAC
AAATGCTGTTTTAAAGCTGATTGAAAAGGAAAGGAATGGTGAAACCATCAATACAAGATTGATTAGTGGA
GTTGTACAGTCTTACGTGGAATTGGGGCTGAATGAAGATGATGCATTTGCAAAGGGCCCTACGTTAACAG
TGTATAAAGAATCCTTTGAATCTCAATTTTTGGCTGACACAGAGAGATTTTATACCAGAGAGAGTACTGA
ATTCTTGCAGCAGAACCCAGTTACTGAATATAT
